>Addgene plasmid #99140 | U6.3>Control.gRNA.f+e | addgene full sequence | sequence record 189859 | Addgene NGS Result
GCGCCGCCGCTCCTTCAGGCACTGCCGACGACAGCCCAGGCGGAGGTCCTGAGCGCCGGCGCTAAATTTG
CATAAAGAACTACCCAGGAGCCCTCGCGCGCGGAAACGGGCAAAAAGGGGCTTCTAATATGGAAATATTA
CGCCGAATCGCGTTACAAATCGGCTAAGCGGGCCTAAGAGTTAACAAGATGTGCTATTAAGCGGAGCCTT
TTGGTGGGAAGAAATGGAGTAGTCACTGTGTTCTAAAAGAACTTGCAGAATGAGCCTTTAAATACCGCAG
TCTCGATGCTCTTAGTCGGATGCACTGCTACGATCTACACCGTTTAAGAGCTATGCTGGAAACAGCATAG
CAAGTTTAAATAAGGCTAGTCCGTTATCAACTTGAAAAAGTGGCACCGAGTCGGTGCTTTTTTTGAATTC
CAGCTGAGCGCCGGTCGCTACCATTACCAGTTGGTCTGGTGTCAAAAATAATAATAACCGGGCAGGCCAT
GTCTGCCCGTATTTCGCGTAAGGAAATCCATTATGTACTATTTAAAAAACACAAACTTTTGGATGTTCGG
TTTATTCTTTTTCTTTTACTTTTTTATCATGGGAGCCTACTTCCCGTTTTTCCCGATTTGGCTACATGAC
ATCAACCATATCAGCAAAAGTGATACGGGTATTATTTTTGCCGCTATTTCTCTGTTCTCGCTATTATTCC
AACCGCTGTTTGGTCTGCTTTCTGACAAACTCGGAACTTGTTTATTGCAGCTTATAATGGTTACAAATAA
AGCAATAGCATCACAAATTTCACAAATAAAGCATTTTTTTCACTGCATTCTAGTTGTGGTTTGTCCAAAC
TCATCAATGTATCTTATCATGTCTGGATCGACAAAGTCAAAGCGGCCATCAGATCTGCCGGACTCCCTAT
AGTGAGTCGTATTAATTTCGATAAGCCAGGTTAACCTGCATTAATGAATCGGCCAACGCGCGGGGAGAGG
CGGTTTGCGTATTGGGCGCTCTTCCGCTTCCTCGCTCACTGACTCGCTGCGCTCGGTCGTTCGGCTGCGG
CGAGCGGTATCAGCTCACTCAAAGGCGGTAATACGGTTATCCACAGAATCAGGGGATAACGCAGGAAAGA
ACATGTGAGCAAAAGGCCAGCAAAAGGCCAGGAACCGTAAAAAGGCCGCGTTGCTGGCGTTTTTCCATAG
GCTCCGCCCCCCTGACGAGCATCACAAAAATCGACGCTCAAGTCAGAGGTGGCGAAACCCGACAGGACTA
TAAAGATACCAGGCGTTTCCCCCTGGAAGCTCCCTCGTGCGCTCTCCTGTTCCGACCCTGCCGCTTACCG
GATACCTGTCCGCCTTTCTCCCTTCGGGAAGCGTGGCGCTTTCTCATAGCTCACGCTGTAGGTATCTCAG
TTCGGTGTAGGTCGTTCGCTCCAAGCTGGGCTGTGTGCACGAACCCCCCGTTCAGCCCGACCGCTGCGCC
TTATCCGGTAACTATCGTCTTGAGTCCAACCCGGTAAGACACGACTTATCGCCACTGGCAGCAGCCACTG
GTAACAGGATTAGCAGAGCGAGGTATGTAGGCGGTGCTACAGAGTTCTTGAAGTGGTGGCCTAACTACGG
CTACACTAGAAGAACAGTATTTGGTATCTGCGCTCTGCTGAAGCCAGTTACCTTCGGAAAAAGAGTTGGT
AGCTCTTGATCCGGCAAACAAACCACCGCTGGTAGCGGTGGTTTTTTTGTTTGCAAGCAGCAGATTACGC
GCAGAAAAAAAGGATCTCAAGAAGATCCTTTGATCTTTTCTACGGGGTCTGACGCTCAGTGGAACGAAAA
CTCACGTTAAGGGATTTTGGTCATGAGATTATCAAAAAGGATCTTCACCTAGATCCTTTTAAATTAAAAA
TGAAGTTTTAAATCAATCTAAAGTATATATGAGTAAACTTGGTCTGACAGTTACCAATGCTTAATCAGTG
AGGCACCTATCTCAGCGATCTGTCTATTTCGTTCATCCATAGTTGCCTGACTCCCCGTCGTGTAGATAAC
TACGATACGGGAGGGCTTACCATCTGGCCCCAGTGCTGCAATGATACCGCGAGATCCACGCTCACCGGCT
CCAGATTTATCAGCAATAAACCAGCCAGCCGGAAGGGCCGAGCGCAGAAGTGGTCCTGCAACTTTATCCG
CCTCCATCCAGTCTATTAATTGTTGCCGGGAAGCTAGAGTAAGTAGTTCGCCAGTTAATAGTTTGCGCAA
CGTTGTTGCCATTGCTACAGGCATCGTGGTGTCACGCTCGTCGTTTGGTATGGCTTCATTCAGCTCCGGT
TCCCAACGATCAAGGCGAGTTACATGATCCCCCATGTTGTGCAAAAAAGCGGTTAGCTCCTTCGGTCCTC
CGATCGTTGTCAGAAGTAAGTTGGCCGCAGTGTTATCACTCATGGTTATGGCAGCACTGCATAATTCTCT
TACTGTCATGCCATCCGTAAGATGCTTTTCTGTGACTGGTGAGTACTCAACCAAGTCATTCTGAGAATAG
TGTATGCGGCGACCGAGTTGCTCTTGCCCGGCGTCAATACGGGATAATACCGCGCCACATAGCAGAACTT
TAAAAGTGCTCATCATTGGAAAACGTTCTTCGGGGCGAAAACTCTCAAGGATCTTACCGCTGTTGAGATC
CAGTTCGATGTAACCCACTCGTGCACCCAACTGATCTTCAGCATCTTTTACTTTCACCAGCGTTTCTGGG
TGAGCAAAAACAGGAAGGCAAAATGCCGCAAAAAAGGGAATAAGGGCGACACGGAAATGTTGAATACTCA
TACTCTTCCTTTTTCAATATTATTGAAGCATTTATCAGGGTTATTGTCTCATGAGCGGATACATATTTGA
ATGTATTTAGAAAAATAAACAAATAGGGGTTCCGCGCACATTTCCCCGAAAAGTGCCACCTGACGTCTAA
GAAACCATTATTATCATGACATTAACCTATAAAAATAGGCGTATCACGAGGCCCTTACGTATTAATTAAG
GCGCGCC
Features (pLannotate 1.2.2; 8 found; start..end, strand, type, name):
    340..407     +  misc_RNA       tracrRNA (fragment): trans-activating CRISPR RNA for the Streptococcus pyogenes CRISPR/Cas9 system
    523..735     +  CDS            lacY (fragment): LACY_ECOLI - Experimental evidence at protein level: Swiss-Prot protein existence level 1. Responsible for transport of beta-galactosides into the cell, with the concomitant import of a proton (symport system). Can transport lactose, melibiose, lactulose or the analog methyl-1-thio-beta,D- galactopyranoside (TMG), but not sucrose or fructose (PubMed:1848449, PubMed:18177889, PubMed:22106930). The substrate specificity is directed toward the galactopyranosyl moiety of the substrate (PubMed:22106930). From Escherichia coli (strain K12).
    735..869     +  polyA_signal   SV40 poly(A) signal: SV40 polyadenylation signal
    906..924     -  promoter       T7 promoter: promoter for bacteriophage T7 RNA polymerase
    946..999     -  CDS            lacI (fragment): lac repressor; lacI; The lac repressor binds to the lac operator to inhibit transcription in E. coli. This inhibition can be relieved by adding lactose or isopropyl-β-D-thiogalactopyranoside (IPTG).
   1182..1770    -  rep_origin     ori: high-copy-number ColE1/pMB1/pBR322/pUC origin of replication
   1941..2801    -  CDS            AmpR: β-lactamase; bla; confers resistance to ampicillin, carbenicillin, and related antibiotics
   2802..2906    -  promoter       AmpR promoter: bla
