[The description below was written by a language model from this plasmid's Addgene catalogue record and pLannotate feature annotations shown in this document.]
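Description:
U6.3>Control.gRNA.f+e is a compact (about 3 kb) CRISPR guide RNA expression plasmid built on the pCESAx backbone, designed for use in chick embryos. It carries a control guide RNA under the chicken U6.3 promoter, an RNA polymerase III promoter described in the record as optimized and chicken-specific. The protospacer was inserted by restriction cloning between two BsaI sites that were destroyed in the process, and the backbone's own BsaI sites had already been removed to permit this strategy. The automated annotation finds a fragment of the Streptococcus pyogenes tracrRNA immediately downstream, corresponding to the guide scaffold. The partial match and the "f+e" in the name are consistent with a modified ("flip and extension") scaffold, although the record does not define the term. The U6.3 promoter itself is not picked up by the annotation but presumably occupies the unannotated region upstream of the scaffold. The plasmid encodes no Cas9, so the nuclease must be supplied separately.

For propagation in E. coli, the plasmid has a ColE1/pUC-type origin and a β-lactamase gene with its own promoter, giving ampicillin selection. The catalogue lists it as low copy, whereas the annotation labels this origin type as high copy. The remaining features, which are short lacY and lacI fragments, an SV40 polyadenylation signal and a T7 promoter, appear to be backbone remnants with no stated role in guide expression. The construct serves as the control condition alongside gene-targeting guides in Cas9-mediated loss-of-function experiments in the early chick embryo. The record does not say how the control sequence was chosen.
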