Addgene plasmid #99140: U6.3>Control.gRNA.f+e
Purpose: Control gRNA under the regulation of an optimized chicken specific U6 promoter
Depositing lab: Marianne Bronner. Depositing organization: California Institute of Technology. Publication: Optimization of CRISPR/Cas9 genome editing for loss-of-function in the early chick embryo. Gandhi S, Piacentino ML, Vieceli FM, Bronner ME. Dev Biol. 2017 Dec 1;432(1):86-97. doi: 10.1016/j.ydbio.2017.08.036. PubMed 29150011.
Backbone
  Vector backbone: pCESAx
  Total vector size (bp): 3017
  Modifications to backbone: BsaI sites destroyed
  Vector type: CRISPR
Growth in bacteria
  Bacterial resistance: Ampicillin, 100 μg/mL
  Growth temperature: 37°C
  Growth strain: DH5alpha
  Copy number: Low Copy
Gene/Insert
  Gene/Insert name: Control gRNA
  gRNA/shRNA sequence: GCACTGCTACGATCTACACC
  Promoter: Chicken U6.3
  Cloning method: Restriction Enzyme; 5′ cloning site BsaI (destroyed during cloning); 3′ cloning site BsaI (destroyed during cloning)
  Sequencing primers: 5′ atcggctaagcgggcctaag; 3′ tggcctgcccggttattattatt
Terms and licenses: Academic/Nonprofit Terms; Industry Terms: Not Available to Industry
How to cite: U6.3>Control.gRNA.f+e was a gift from Marianne Bronner (Addgene plasmid # 99140 ; http://n2t.net/addgene:99140 ; RRID:Addgene_99140)
